>Addgene plasmid #224346 | pFastBacI-KDAC6 | addgene full sequence | sequence record 447934 | Addgene NGS Result
G
[124 nt withheld, positions 2-125]
C
[91 nt withheld, positions 127-217]
A
[49 nt withheld, positions 219-267]
CCTTTGACGTTGGAGTCCACGTTCTT
[37 nt withheld, positions 294-330]
ACCCTATCTCGGTCTATTCTTTTGATTTATAAGGGATTTTGCCGATTTCGGCCTATTGGTTAAAAAATGA
GCTGATTTAACAAAAATTTAACGCGAATTTTAACAAAATATTAACGCTTACAATTTAGGTGGCACTTTTC
GGGGAAATGTGCGCGGAACCCCTATTTGTTTATTTTTCTAAATACATTCAAATATGTATCCGCTCATGAG
ACAATAACCCTGATAAATGCTTCAATAATATTGAAAAAGGAAGAGTATGAGTATTCAACATTTCCGTGTC
GCCCTTATTCCCTTTTTTGCGGCATTTTGCCTTCCTGTTTTTGCTCACCCAGAAACGCTGGTGAAAGTAA
AAGATGCTGAAGATCAGTTGGGTGCACGAGTGGGTTACATCGAACTGGATCTCAACAGCGGTAAGATCCT
TGAGAGTTTTCGCCCCGAAGAACGTTTTCCAATGATGAGCACTTTTAAAGTTCTGCTATGTGGCGCGGTA
TTATCCCGTATTGACGCCGGGCAAGAGCAACTCGGTCGCCGCATACACTATTCTCAGAATGACTTGGTTG
AGTACTCACCAGTCACAGAAAAGCATCTTACGGATGGCATGACAGTAAGAGAATTATGCAGTGCTGCCAT
AACCATGAGTGATAACACTGCGGCCAACTTACTTCTGACAACGATCGGAGGACCGAAGGAGCTAACCGCT
TTTTTGCACAACATGGGGGATCATGTAACTCGCCTTGATCGTTGGGAACCGGAGCTGAATGAAGCCATAC
CAAACGACGAGCGTGACACCACGATGCCTGTAGCAATGGCAACAACGTTGCGCAAACTATTAACTGGCGA
ACTACTTACTCTAGCTTCCCGGCAACAATTAATAGACTGGATGGAGGCGGATAAAGTTGCAGGACCACTT
CTGCGCTCGGCCCTTCCGGCTGGCTGGTTTATTGCTGATAAATCTGGAGCCGGTGAGCGTGGGTCTCGCG
GTATCATTGCAGCACTGGGGCCAGATGGTAAGCCCTCCCGTATCGTAGTTATCTACACGACGGGGAGTCA
GGCAACTATGGATGAACGAAATAGACAGATCGCTGAGATAGGTGCCTCACTGATTAAGCATTGGTAACTG
TCAGACCAAGTTTACTCATATATACTTTAGATTGATTTAAAACTTCATTTTTAATTTAAAAGGATCTAGG
TGAAGATCCTTTTTGATAATCTCATGACCAAAATCCCTTAACGTGAGTTTTCGTTCCACTGAGCGTCAGA
CCCCGTAGAAAAGATCAAAGGATCTTCTTGAGATCCTTTTTTTCTGCGCGTAATCTGCTGCTTGCAAACA
AAAAAACCACCGCTACCAGCGGTGGTTTGTTTGCCGGATCAAGAGCTACCAACTCTTTTTCCGAAGGTAA
CTGGCTTCAGCAGAGCGCAGATACCAAATACTGTTCTTCTAGTGTAGCCGTAGTTAGGCCACCACTTCAA
GAACTCTGTAGCACCGCCTACATACCTCGCTCTGCTAATCCTGTTACCAGTGGCTGCTGCCAGTGGCGAT
AAGTCGTGTCTTACCGGGTTGGACTCAAGACGATAGTTACCGGATAAGGCGCAGCGGTCGGGCTGAACGG
GGGGTTCGTGCACACAGCCCAGCTTGGAGCGAACGACCTACACCGAACTGAGATACCTACAGCGTGAGCT
ATGAGAAAGCGCCACGCTTCCCGAAGGGAGAAAGGCGGACAGGTATCCGGTAAGCGGCAGGGTCGGAACA
GGAGAGCGCACGAGGGAGCTTCCAGGGGGAAACGCCTGGTATCTTTATAGTCCTGTCGGGTTTCGCCACC
TCTGACTTGAGCGTCGATTTTTGTGATGCTCGTCAGGGGGGCGGAGCCTATGGAAAAACGCCAGCAACGC
GGCCTTTTTACGGTTCCTGGCCTTTTGCTGGCCTTTTGCTCACATGTTCTTTCCTGCGTTATCCCCTGAT
TCTGTGGATAACCGTATTACCGCCTTTGAGTGAGCTGATACCGCTCGCCGCAGCCGAACGACCGAGCGCA
GCGAGTCAGTGAGCGAGGAAGCGGAAGAGCGCCTGATGCGGTATTTTCTCCTTACGCATCTGTGCGGTAT
TTCACACCGCATAGACCAGCCGCGTAACCTGGCAAAATCGGTTACGGTTGAGTAATAAATGGATGCCCTG
CGTAAGCGGGTGTGGGCGGACAATAAAGTCTTAAACTGAACAAAATAGATCTAAACTATGACAATAAAGT
CTTAAACTAGACAGAATAGTTGTAAACTGAAATCAGTCCAGTTATGCTGTGAAAAAGCATACTGGACTTT
TGTTATGGCTAAAGCAAACTCTTCATTTTCTGAAGTGCAAATTGCCCGTCGTATTAAAGAGGGGCGTGGC
CAAGGGCATGGTAAAGACTATATTCGCGGCGTTGTGACAATTTACCGAACAACTCCGCGGCCGGGAAGCC
GATCTCGGCTTGAACGAATTGTTAGGTGGCGGTACTTGGGTCGATATCAAAGTGCATCACTTCTTCCCGT
ATGCCCAACTTTGTATAGAGAGCCACTGCGGGATCGTCACCGTAATCTGCTTGCACGTAGATCACATAAG
CACCAAGCGCGTTGGCCTCATGCTTGAGGAGATTGATGAGCGCGGTGGCAATGCCCTGCCTCCGGTGCTC
GCCGGAGACTGCGAGATCATAGATATAGATCTCACTACGCGGCTGCTCAAACTTGGGCAGAACGTAAGCC
GCGAGAGCGCCAACAACCGCTTCTTGGTCGAAGGCAGCAAGCGCGATGAATGTCTTACTACGGAGCAAGT
TCCCGAGGTAATCGGAGTCCGGCTGATGTTGGGAGTAGGTGGCTACGTCTCCGAACTCACGACCGAAAAG
ATCAAGAGCAGCCCGCATGGATTTGACTTGGTCAGGGCCGAGCCTACATGTGCGAATGATGCCCATACTT
GAGCCACCTAACTTTGTTTTAGGGCGACTGCCCTGCTGCGTAACATCGTTGCTGCTGCGTAACATCGTTG
CTGCTCCATAACATCAAACATCGACCCACGGCGTAACGCGCTTGCTGCTTGGATGCCCGAGGCATAGACT
GTACAAAAAAACAGTCATAACAAGCCATGAAAACCGCCACTGCGCCGTTACCACCGCTGCGTTCGGTCAA
GGTTCTGGACCAGTTGCGTGAGCGCATACGCTACTTGCATTACAGTTTACGAACCGAACAGGCTTATGTC
AACTGGGTTCGTGCCTTCATCCGTTTCCACGGTGTGCGTCACCCGGCAACCTTGGGCAGCAGCGAAGTCG
AGGCATTTCTGTCCTGGCTGGCGAACGAGCGCAAGGTTTCGGTCTCCACGCATCGTCAGGCATTGGCGGC
CTTGCTGTTCTTCTACGGCAAGGTGCTGTGCACGGATCTGCCCTGGCTTCAGGAGATCGGAAGACCTCGG
CCGTCGCGGCGCTTGCCGGTGGTGCTGACCCCGGATGAAGTGGTTCGCATCCTCGGTTTTCTGGAAGGCG
AGCATCGTTTGTTCGCCCAGGACTCTAGCTATAGTTCTAGTGGTTGGCTACGTATACTCCGGAATATTAA
TAGATCATGGAGATAATTAAAATGATAACCATCTCGCAAATAAATAAGTATTTTACTGTTTTCGTAACAG
TTTTGTAATAAAAAAACCTATAAATATTCCGGATTATTCATACCGTCCCACCATATGACCTCAACCGGCC
AGGATTCCACCACAACCAGGCAGCGAAGAAGTAGGCAGAACCCCCAGTCGCCCCCTCAGGACTCCAGTGT
CACTTCGAAGCGAAATATTAAAAAGGGAGCCGTTCCCCGCTCTATCCCCAATCTAGCGGAGGTAAAGAAG
AAAGGCAAAATGAAGAAGCTCGGCCAAGCAATGGAAGAAGACCTAATCGTGGGACTGCAAGGGATGGATC
TGAACCTTGAGGCTGAAGCACTGGCTGGCACTGGCTTGGTGTTGGATGAGCAGTTAAATGAATTCCATTG
CCTCTGGGATGACAGCTTCCCGGAAGGCCCTGAGCGGCTCCATGCCATCAAGGAGCAACTGATCCAGGAG
GGCCTCCTAGATCGCTGCGTGTCCTTTCAGGCCCGGTTTGCTGAAAAGGAAGAGCTGATGTTGGTTCACA
GCCTAGAATATATTGATCTGATGGAAACAACCCAGTACATGAATGAGGGAGAACTCCGTGTCCTAGCAGA
CACCTACGACTCAGTTTATCTGCATCCGAACTCATACTCCTGTGCCTGCCTGGCCTCAGGCTCTGTCCTC
AGGCTGGTGGATGCGGTCCTGGGGGCTGAGATCCGGAATGGCATGGCCATCATTAGGCCTCCTGGACATC
ACGCCCAGCACAGTCTTATGGATGGCTATTGCATGTTCAACCACGTGGCTGTGGCAGCCCGCTATGCTCA
ACAGAAACACCGCATCCGGAGGGTCCTTATCGTAGATTGGGATGTGCACCACGGTCAAGGAACACAGTTC
ACCTTCGACCAGGACCCCAGTGTCCTCTATTTCTCCATCCACCGCTACGAGCAGGGTAGGTTCTGGCCCC
ACCTGAAGGCCTCTAACTGGTCCACCACAGGTTTCGGCCAAGGCCAAGGATATACCATCAATGTGCCTTG
GAACCAGGTGGGGATGCGGGATGCTGACTACATTGCTGCTTTCCTGCACGTCCTGCTGCCAGTCGCCCTC
GAATTCCAGCCTCAGCTGGTCCTGGTGGCTGCTGGATTTGATGCCCTGCAAGGGGACCCCAAGGGTGAGA
TGGCCGCCACTCCGGCAGGGTTCGCCCAGCTAACCCACCTGCTCATGGGTCTGGCAGGAGGCAAGCTGAT
CCTGTCTCTGGAGGGTGGCTACAACCTCCGCGCCCTGGCTGAAGGCGTCAGTGCTTCGCTCCACACCCTT
CTGGGAGACCCTTGCCCCATGCTGGAGTCACCTGGTGCCCCCTGCCGGAGTGCCCAGGCTTCAGTTTCCT
GTGCTCTGGAAGCCCTTGAGCCCTTCTGGGAGGTTCTTGTGAGATCAACTGAGACCGTGGAGAGGGACAA
CATGGAGGAGGACAATGTAGAGGAGAGCGAGGAGGAAGGACCCTGGGAGCCCCCTGTGCTCCCAATCCTG
ACATGGCCAGTGCTACAGTCTCGCACAGGGCTGGTCTATGACCAAAATATGATGAATCACTGCAACTTGT
GGGACAGCCACCACCCTGAGGTACCCCAGCGCATCTTGCGGATCATGTGCCGTCTGGAGGAGCTGGGCCT
TGCCGGGCGCTGCCTCACCCTGACACCGCGCCCTGCCACAGAGGCTGAGCTGCTCACCTGTCACAGTGCT
GAGTACGTGGGTCATCTCCGGGCCACAGAGAAAATGAAAACCCGGGAGCTGCACCGTGAGAGTTCCAACT
TTGACTCCATCTATATCTGCCCCAGTACCTTCGCCTGTGCACAGCTTGCCACTGGCGCTGCCTGCCGCCT
GGTGGAGGCTGTGCTCTCAGGAGAGGTTCTGAATGGTGCTGCTGTGGTGCGTCCCCCAGGACACCACGCA
GAGCAGGATGCAGCTTGCGGTTTTTGCTTTTTCAACTCTGTGGCTGTGGCTGCTCGCCATGCCCAGACTA
TCAGTGGGCATGCCCTACGGATCCTGATTGTGGATTGGGATGTCCACCACGGTAATGGAACTCAGCACAT
GTTTGAGGATGACCCCAGTGTGCTATATGTGTCCCTGCACCGCTATGATCATGGCACCTTCTTCCCCATG
GGGGATGAGGGTGCCAGCAGCCAGATCGGCCGGGCTGCGGGCACAGGCTTCACCGTCAACGTGGCATGGA
ACGGGCCCCGCATGGGTGATGCTGACTACCTAGCTGCCTGGCATCGCCTGGTGCTTCCCATTGCCTACGA
GTTTAACCCAGAACTGGTGCTGGTCTCAGCTGGCTTTGATGCTGCACGGGGGGATCCGCTGGGGGGCTGC
CAGGTGTCACCTGAGGGTTATGCCCACCTCACCCACCTGCTGATGGGCCTTGCCAGTGGCCGCATTATCC
TTATCCTAGAGGGTGGCTATAACCTGACATCCATCTCAGAGTCCATGGCTGCCTGCACTCGCTCCCTCCT
TGGAGACCCACCACCCCTGCTGACCCTGCCACGGCCCCCACTATCAGGGGCCCTGGCCTCAATCACTGAG
ACCATCCAAGTCCATCGCAGATACTGGCGCAGCTTACGGGTCATGAAGGTAGAAGACAGAGAAGGACCCT
CCAGTTCTAAGTTGGTCACCAAGAAGGCACCCCAACCAGCCAAACCTAGGTTAGCTGAGCGGATGACCAC
ACGAGAAAAGAAGGTTCTGGAAGCAGGCATGGGGAAAGTCACCTCGGCATCATTTGGGGAAGAGTCCACT
CCAGGCCAGACTAACTCAGAGACAGCTGTGGTGGCCCTCACTCAGGACCAGCCCTCAGAGGCAGCCACAG
GGGGAGCCACTCTGGCCCAGACCATTTCTGAGGCAGCCATTGGGGGAGCCATGCTGGGCCAGACCACCTC
AGAGGAGGCTGTCGGGGGAGCCACTCCGGACCAGACCACCTCAGAGGAGACTGTGGGAGGAGCCATTCTG
GACCAGACCACCTCAGAGGATGCTGTTGGGGGAGCCACGCTGGGCCAGACTACCTCAGAGGAGGCTGTAG
GAGGAGCTACACTGGCCCAGACCACCTCGGAGGCAGCCATGGAGGGAGCCACACTGGACCAGACTACGTC
AGAGGAGGCTCCAGGGGGCACCGAGCTGATCCAAACTCCTCTAGCCTCTAGCACAGACCACCAGACCCCC
CCAACCTCACCTGTGCAGGGAACTACACCCCAGATATCTCCCAGTACACTGATTGGGAGTCTCAGGACCT
TGGAGCTAGGCAGCGAATCTCAGGGGGCCTCAGAATCTCAGGCCCCAGGAGAGGAGAACCTACTAGGAGA
GGCAGCTGGAGGTCAGGACATGGCTGATTCGATGCTGATGCAGGGATCTAGGGGCCTCACTGATCAGGCC
ATATTTTATGCTGTGACACCACTGCCCTGGTGTCCCCATTTGGTGGCAGTATGCCCCATACCTGCAGCAG
GCCTAGACGTGACCCAACCTTGTGGGGACTGTGGAACAATCCAAGAGAATTGGGTGTGTCTCTCTTGCTA
TCAGGTCTACTGTGGTCGTTACATCAATGGCCACATGCTCCAACACCATGGAAATTCTGGACACCCGCTG
GTCCTCAGCTACATCGACCTGTCAGCCTGGTGTTACTACTGTCAGGCCTATGTCCACCACCAGGCTCTCC
TAGATGTGAAGAACATCGCCCACCAGAACAAGTTTGGGGAGGATATGCCCCACCCACACGAAAATCTGTA
TTTCCAAGGTCACCATCACCACCATCACTAACTCGAGGCATGCGGTACCAAGCTTGTCGAGAAGTACTAG
AGGATCATAATCAGCCATACCACATTTGTAGAGGTTTTACTTGCTTTAAAAAACCTCCCACACCTCCCCC
TGAACCTGAAACATAAAATGAATGCAATTGTTGTTGTTAACTTGTTTATTGCAGCTTATAATGGTTACAA
ATAAAGCAATAGCATCACAAATTTCACAAATAAAGCATTTTTTTCACTGCATTCTAGTTGTGGTTTGTCC
AAACTCATCAATGTATCTTATCATGTCTGGATCTGATCACTGCTTGAGCCTAGGAGATCCGAACCAGATA
AGTGAAATCTAGTTCCAAACTATTTTGTCATTTTTAATTTTCGTATTAGCTTACGACGCTACACCCAGTT
CCCATCTATTTTGTCACTCTTCCCTAAATAATCCTTAAAAACTCCATTTCCACCCCTCCCAGTTCCCAAC
TATTTTGTCCGCCCACAGCGGGGCATTTTTCTTCCTGTTATGTTTTTAATCAAACATCCTGCCAACTCCA
TGTGACAAACCGTCATCTTCGGCTACTTTTTCTCTGTCACAGAATGAAAATTTTTCTGTCATCTCTTCGT
TATTAATGTTTGTAATTGACTGAATATCAACGCTTATTTGCAGCCTGAATGGCGAATGG
Features (pLannotate 1.2.2; 15 found; start..end, strand, type, name):
      2..456     +  rep_origin     f1 ori (sequence partly withheld): f1 bacteriophage origin of replication; arrow indicates direction of (+) strand synthesis
    482..586     +  promoter       AmpR promoter: bla
    587..1447    +  CDS            AmpR: β-lactamase; bla; confers resistance to ampicillin, carbenicillin, and related antibiotics
   1618..2206    +  rep_origin     ori: high-copy-number ColE1/pMB1/pBR322/pUC origin of replication
   2392..2443    -  misc_feature   bom (fragment): basis of mobility region from pBR322
   2511..2735    -  mobile_element Tn7R: mini-Tn7 element (right end of the Tn7 transposon) Tn7
   2802..3335    -  CDS            GmR: gentamycin acetyltransferase; aacC1; confers resistance to gentamycin
   3524..3552    -  promoter       Pc promoter: intI1 (promoter lies within the coding sequence); class 1 integron promoter
   3530..3877    -  CDS            YPR2_ECOLX (fragment): Protein predicted: Swiss-Prot protein existence level 4. From Escherichia coli.
   3904..3995    +  promoter       polyhedrin promoter: polh from Autographa californica; promoter for the baculovirus polyhedrin gene
   4025..7669    +  CDS            HDAC6: HDAC6_HUMAN - Also known as KIAA0901 From Homo sapiens (Human).
   7753..7836    +  CDS            large T antigen (fragment): large T antigen from SV40 (simian virus 40)
   7859..7993    +  polyA_signal   SV40 poly(A) signal: SV40 polyadenylation signal
   8022..8187    -  mobile_element Tn7L: mini-Tn7 element (left end of the Tn7 transposon) Tn7
   8350..8366    +  CDS            lacZα (fragment): LacZα fragment of β-galactosidase; lacZ fragment
