[The description below was written by a language model from this plasmid's Addgene catalogue record and pLannotate feature annotations shown in this document.]
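Description:
pFastBacI-KDAC6 is a baculovirus donor (transfer) plasmid for producing human lysine deacetylase 6 (KDAC6, also known as HDAC6) in insect cells. It is built on the commercial pFastBacI backbone, modified by removal of one NheI site, and totals about 8.4 kb. In E. coli it is maintained at high copy through a ColE1/pUC-type origin and selected with ampicillin via the β-lactamase gene. An f1 phage origin is also present.

The payload lies between the Tn7R and Tn7L ends of a mini-Tn7 element. This transposable segment carries a gentamicin acetyltransferase marker driven by the class 1 integron Pc promoter, followed by the expression cassette. In that cassette, the Autographa californica polyhedrin promoter, a very strong late baculoviral promoter, drives the full-length human HDAC6 coding sequence, and an SV40 polyadenylation signal terminates the transcript. The roughly 3.7 kb insert was cloned between NheI and XhoI sites, both retained, and was derived in part from an earlier mammalian HDAC6 expression plasmid. According to the record, the protein carries a C-terminal His6 tag removable with TEV protease. The automated annotation does not mark the tag separately, though it would fall just downstream of the annotated HDAC6 reading frame. The short SV40 large T antigen, lacZα, bom and integron-associated ORF fragments in the table are backbone remnants rather than functional parts.

In this type of system, the mini-Tn7 segment is transposed into a baculovirus shuttle genome (bacmid) in a suitable E. coli host. The recombinant bacmid is then used to generate virus that infects insect cells. The construct is intended for expression and affinity purification of enzymatically active, metal-dependent KDAC6 for biochemical studies.
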