Addgene plasmid #224346: pFastBacI-KDAC6
Purpose: Expresses human KDAC6 (HDAC6) in insect cells
Depositing lab: Terry Watt. Depositing organization: Xavier University of Louisiana. Publication: Purification of metal-dependent lysine deacetylases with consistently high activity. Toro TB, Painter RG, Haynes RA, Glotser EY, Bratton MR, Bryant JR, Nichols KA, Matthew-Onabanjo AN, Matthew AN, Bratcher DR, Perry CD, Watt TJ. Protein Expr Purif. 2018 Jan;141:1-6. doi: 10.1016/j.pep.2017.08.009. Epub 2017 Aug 24. PubMed 28843507.
Backbone
  Vector backbone: pFastBacI
  Backbone manufacturer: Thermo Fisher Scientific
  Backbone size w/o insert (bp): 4682
  Total vector size (bp): 8369
  Modifications to backbone: Removal of one NheI site
  Vector type: Insect Expression
Growth in bacteria
  Bacterial resistance: Ampicillin, 100 μg/mL
  Growth temperature: 37°C
  Growth strain: DH5alpha
  Copy number: High Copy
Gene/Insert
  Gene/Insert name: KDAC6 (alt name: HDAC6)
  Species: H. sapiens (human)
  Insert size (bp): 3687
  Entrez Gene: HDAC6 (a.k.a. CPBHM, HD6, JM21, KDAC6, PPP1R90)
  Promoter: Polyhedrin
  Tag / fusion protein: TEV-cleavable His6 (C terminal on insert)
  Cloning method: Restriction Enzyme; 5′ cloning site NheI (not destroyed); 3′ cloning site XhoI (not destroyed)
  Sequencing primers: 5′ CTAGTGGTTGGCTACGTATACTC; 3′ CCTCTACAAATGTGGTATGGCTG
Resource information
  A portion of this plasmid was derived from a plasmid made by: Eric Verdin: Addgene 13823 (pcDNA3.1+ HDAC6 Flag).
Terms and licenses: Academic/Nonprofit Terms; Industry Terms
How to cite: pFastBacI-KDAC6 was a gift from Terry Watt (Addgene plasmid # 224346 ; http://n2t.net/addgene:224346 ; RRID:Addgene_224346)
